Addgene plasmid #211537: pLenti-GFP-2A-Puro-gATRIP_A
Purpose: sgRNA-A against ATRIP
Depositing lab: Agnel Sfeir. Depositing organization: Memorial Sloan-Kettering Cancer Center. Publication: RHINO directs MMEJ to repair DNA breaks in mitosis. Brambati A, Sacco O, Porcella S, Heyza J, Kareh M, Schmidt JC, Sfeir A. Science. 2023 Aug 11;381(6658):653-660. doi: 10.1126/science.adh3694. Epub 2023 Jul 13. PubMed 37440612.
Backbone
  Vector backbone: pLenti
  Backbone size w/o insert (bp): 9544
  Total vector size (bp): 9564
  Vector type: Mammalian Expression, CRISPR
  Selectable markers: Puromycin
Growth in bacteria
  Bacterial resistance: Ampicillin, 100 μg/mL
  Growth temperature: 37°C
  Growth strain: NEB Stable
  Copy number: Unknown
Gene/Insert
  Gene/Insert name: sgRNA ATRIP
  gRNA/shRNA sequence: TCAGACGGAATCCGTTCTAG
  Species: Synthetic
  Promoter: U6
  Cloning method: Unknown
  Sequencing primers: 5′ GACTATCATATGCTTACCGT
Terms and licenses: Academic/Nonprofit Terms; Industry Terms: Not Available to Industry
How to cite: pLenti-GFP-2A-Puro-gATRIP_A was a gift from Agnel Sfeir (Addgene plasmid # 211537 ; http://n2t.net/addgene:211537 ; RRID:Addgene_211537)
