[The description below was written by a language model from this plasmid's Addgene catalogue record and pLannotate feature annotations shown in this document.]
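Description:
pLenti-GFP-2A-Puro-gATRIP_A is a third-generation-style, self-inactivating HIV-1 lentiviral transfer plasmid that delivers a single CRISPR guide RNA against ATRIP ("sgRNA-A") to mammalian cells. It is maintained in E. coli through a high-copy ColE1/pUC origin and an ampicillin resistance gene, and it also carries an f1 origin. The catalogue lists a total size of about 9.56 kb, while the sequenced record behind the feature table is 9,551 nt, a small discrepancy that the record does not explain.

The viral portion begins with a CMV enhancer/promoter fused to a truncated 5' LTR, which drives Tat-independent transcription of the genomic RNA in packaging cells. This is followed by the Ψ packaging signal with a partial gag region, the RRE for Rev-dependent nuclear export, and the cPPT/CTS. Within the provirus, a human U6 RNA polymerase III promoter transcribes the 20-nt ATRIP spacer joined to the Streptococcus pyogenes Cas9 guide scaffold. Downstream, an EF-1α core promoter drives EGFP followed by puromycin N-acetyltransferase. The plasmid name indicates that the two are linked by a 2A peptide, although this element is not annotated in the table. Transduced cells can therefore be tracked by green fluorescence and selected with puromycin. A WPRE enhances transcript expression, and the ΔU3 3' LTR inactivates the integrated LTR promoter. Outside the LTRs, the backbone has a bGH polyadenylation signal and an SV40/EM7-driven bleomycin/Zeocin resistance cassette.

No Cas9 coding sequence is annotated, so the nuclease has to be supplied separately. The associated publication concerns microhomology-mediated end joining repair of DNA breaks in mitosis, which is consistent with using the construct to disrupt ATRIP in DNA repair studies.
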