Features (pLannotate 1.2.2; 33 found; start..end, strand, type, name):
     31..83      -  misc_feature   bom (fragment): basis of mobility region from pBR322
    238..617     +  enhancer       CMV enhancer: human cytomegalovirus immediate early enhancer
    618..817     +  promoter       CMV promoter: human cytomegalovirus (CMV) immediate early promoter
    835..1015    +  LTR            5' LTR (truncated): truncated 5' long terminal repeat (LTR) from HIV-1
   1062..1187    +  misc_feature   HIV-1 Ψ: packaging signal of human immunodeficiency virus type 1
   1171..1534    +  CDS            HIV-1 gag (fragment): gag protein from human immunodeficiency virus 1; gag
   1680..1913    +  misc_feature   RRE: The Rev response element (RRE) of HIV-1 allows for Rev-dependent mRNA export from the nucleus to the cytoplasm.
   2290..2390    +  CDS            Rev (fragment): human immunodeficiency virus 1 (HIV-1) Rev protein; rev; enhances nuclear export of unspliced and incompletely spliced viral mRNAs
   2440..2557    +  misc_feature   cPPT/CTS: central polypurine tract and central termination sequence of HIV-1
   2608..2848    +  promoter       U6 promoter: RNA polymerase III promoter for human U6 snRNA
   2878..2953    +  misc_RNA       gRNA scaffold: guide RNA scaffold for the Streptococcus pyogenes CRISPR/Cas9 system
   2971..2989    +  CDS            small t antigen (fragment): SV40 (simian virus 40) small t antigen
   3015..3226    +  promoter       EF-1α core promoter: core promoter for human elongation factor EF-1α
   3240..3956    +  CDS            EGFP: EGFP is a basic (constitutively fluorescent) green fluorescent protein published in 1996, derived from Aequorea victoria. It is reported to be a rapidly-maturing weak dimer with moderate acid sensitivity.
   4043..4640    +  CDS            PuroR (fragment): puromycin N-acetyltransferase; pac from Streptomyces; confers resistance to puromycin
   4656..5244    +  misc_feature   WPRE: woodchuck hepatitis virus posttranscriptional regulatory element
   5295..5314    +  misc_feature   cPPT/CTS (fragment): central polypurine tract and central termination sequence of HIV-1
   5316..5549    +  LTR            3' LTR (ΔU3): self-inactivating 3' long terminal repeat (LTR) from HIV-1
   5581..5805    +  polyA_signal   bGH poly(A) signal: bovine growth hormone polyadenylation signal
   5809..5830    +  promoter       SV40 promoter (fragment): SV40 enhancer and early promoter
   5851..6279    +  rep_origin     f1 ori (sequence partly withheld): f1 bacteriophage origin of replication; arrow indicates direction of (+) strand synthesis
   6293..6622    +  promoter       SV40 promoter: SV40 enhancer and early promoter
   6670..6697    +  promoter       EM7 promoter (fragment): synthetic bacterial promoter&nbsp
   6723..7097    +  CDS            BleoR: antibiotic-binding protein; Sh ble from Streptoalloteichus hindustanus; confers resistance to bleomycin, phleomycin, and Zeocin™
   7107..7232    +  CDS            ble (fragment): BLE_KLEPN - Experimental evidence at protein level: Swiss-Prot protein existence level 1. Binding protein with a strong affinity to the bleomycin family of antibiotics. Binds to CL990; an antimitotic-antibiotic compound. From Klebsiella pneumoniae.
   7227..7348    +  polyA_signal   SV40 poly(A) signal: SV40 polyadenylation signal
   7421..7437    -  protein_bind   lac operator: The lac repressor binds to the lac operator to inhibit transcription in E. coli. This inhibition can be relieved by adding lactose or isopropyl-β-D-thiogalactopyranoside (IPTG). lac repressor encoded by lacI
   7445..7475    -  promoter       lac promoter: promoter for the E. coli lac operon
   7490..7511    -  protein_bind   CAP binding site: CAP binding activates transcription in the presence of cAMP. E. coli catabolite activator protein
   7524..7616    -  CDS            lacI (fragment): lac repressor; lacI; The lac repressor binds to the lac operator to inhibit transcription in E. coli. This inhibition can be relieved by adding lactose or isopropyl-β-D-thiogalactopyranoside (IPTG).
   7799..8387    -  rep_origin     ori: high-copy-number ColE1/pMB1/pBR322/pUC origin of replication
   8558..9418    -  CDS            AmpR: β-lactamase; bla; confers resistance to ampicillin, carbenicillin, and related antibiotics
   9419..9523    -  promoter       AmpR promoter: bla
>Addgene plasmid #211537 | pLenti-GFP-2A-Puro-gATRIP_A | addgene full sequence | sequence record 429335 | Addgene NGS Result
GTCGACGGATCGGGAGATCTCCCGATCCCCTATGGTGCACTCTCAGTACAATCTGCTCTGATGCCGCATA
GTTAAGCCAGTATCTGCTCCCTGCTTGTGTGTTGGAGGTCGCTGAGTAGTGCGCGAGCAAAATTTAAGCT
ACAACAAGGCAAGGCTTGACCGACAATTGCATGAAGAATCTGCTTAGGGTTAGGCGTTTTGCGCTGCTTC
GCGATGTACGGGCCAGATATACGCGTTGACATTGATTATTGACTAGTTATTAATAGTAATCAATTACGGG
GTCATTAGTTCATAGCCCATATATGGAGTTCCGCGTTACATAACTTACGGTAAATGGCCCGCCTGGCTGA
CCGCCCAACGACCCCCGCCCATTGACGTCAATAATGACGTATGTTCCCATAGTAACGCCAATAGGGACTT
TCCATTGACGTCAATGGGTGGAGTATTTACGGTAAACTGCCCACTTGGCAGTACATCAAGTGTATCATAT
GCCAAGTACGCCCCCTATTGACGTCAATGACGGTAAATGGCCCGCCTGGCATTATGCCCAGTACATGACC
TTATGGGACTTTCCTACTTGGCAGTACATCTACGTATTAGTCATCGCTATTACCATGGTGATGCGGTTTT
GGCAGTACATCAATGGGCGTGGATAGCGGTTTGACTCACGGGGATTTCCAAGTCTCCACCCCATTGACGT
CAATGGGAGTTTGTTTTGGCACCAAAATCAACGGGACTTTCCAAAATGTCGTAACAACTCCGCCCCATTG
ACGCAAATGGGCGGTAGGCGTGTACGGTGGGAGGTCTATATAAGCAGCGCGTTTTGCCTGTACTGGGTCT
CTCTGGTTAGACCAGATCTGAGCCTGGGAGCTCTCTGGCTAACTAGGGAACCCACTGCTTAAGCCTCAAT
AAAGCTTGCCTTGAGTGCTTCAAGTAGTGTGTGCCCGTCTGTTGTGTGACTCTGGTAACTAGAGATCCCT
CAGACCCTTTTAGTCAGTGTGGAAAATCTCTAGCAGTGGCGCCCGAACAGGGACTTGAAAGCGAAAGGGA
AACCAGAGGAGCTCTCTCGACGCAGGACTCGGCTTGCTGAAGCGCGCACGGCAAGAGGCGAGGGGCGGCG
ACTGGTGAGTACGCCAAAAATTTTGACTAGCGGAGGCTAGAAGGAGAGAGATGGGTGCGAGAGCGTCAGT
ATTAAGCGGGGGAGAATTAGATCGCGATGGGAAAAAATTCGGTTAAGGCCAGGGGGAAAGAAAAAATATA
AATTAAAACATATAGTATGGGCAAGCAGGGAGCTAGAACGATTCGCAGTTAATCCTGGCCTGTTAGAAAC
ATCAGAAGGCTGTAGACAAATACTGGGACAGCTACAACCATCCCTTCAGACAGGATCAGAAGAACTTAGA
TCATTATATAATACAGTAGCAACCCTCTATTGTGTGCATCAAAGGATAGAGATAAAAGACACCAAGGAAG
CTTTAGACAAGATAGAGGAAGAGCAAAACAAAAGTAAGACCACCGCACAGCAAGCGGCCGCTGATCTTCA
GACCTGGAGGAGGAGATATGAGGGACAATTGGAGAAGTGAATTATATAAATATAAAGTAGTAAAAATTGA
ACCATTAGGAGTAGCACCCACCAAGGCAAAGAGAAGAGTGGTGCAGAGAGAAAAAAGAGCAGTGGGAATA
GGAGCTTTGTTCCTTGGGTTCTTGGGAGCAGCAGGAAGCACTATGGGCGCAGCGTCAATGACGCTGACGG
TACAGGCCAGACAATTATTGTCTGGTATAGTGCAGCAGCAGAACAATTTGCTGAGGGCTATTGAGGCGCA
ACAGCATCTGTTGCAACTCACAGTCTGGGGCATCAAGCAGCTCCAGGCAAGAATCCTGGCTGTGGAAAGA
TACCTAAAGGATCAACAGCTCCTGGGGATTTGGGGTTGCTCTGGAAAACTCATTTGCACCACTGCTGTGC
CTTGGAATGCTAGTTGGAGTAATAAATCTCTGGAACAGATTTGGAATCACACGACCTGGATGGAGTGGGA
CAGAGAAATTAACAATTACACAAGCTTAATACACTCCTTAATTGAAGAATCGCAAAACCAGCAAGAAAAG
AATGAACAAGAATTATTGGAATTAGATAAATGGGCAAGTTTGTGGAATTGGTTTAACATAACAAATTGGC
TGTGGTATATAAAATTATTCATAATGATAGTAGGAGGCTTGGTAGGTTTAAGAATAGTTTTTGCTGTACT
TTCTATAGTGAATAGAGTTAGGCAGGGATATTCACCATTATCGTTTCAGACCCACCTCCCAACCCCGAGG
GGACCCGACAGGCCCGAAGGAATAGAAGAAGAAGGTGGAGAGAGAGACAGAGACAGATCCATTCGATTAG
TGAACGGATCGGCACTGCGTGCGCCAATTCTGCAGACAAATGGCAGTATTCATCCACAATTTTAAAAGAA
AAGGGGGGATTGGGGGGTACAGTGCAGGGGAAAGAATAGTAGACATAATAGCAACAGACATACAAACTAA
AGAATTACAAAAACAAATTACAAAAATTCAAAATTTTCGGGTTTATTACAGGGACAGCAGAGATCCAGTT
TGGTTAATTAAGGTACCGAGGGCCTATTTCCCATGATTCCTTCATATTTGCATATACGATACAAGGCTGT
TAGAGAGATAATTAGAATTAATTTGACTGTAAACACAAAGATATTAGTACAAAATACGTGACGTAGAAAG
TAATAATTTCTTGGGTAGTTTGCAGTTTTAAAATTATGTTTTAAAATGGACTATCATATGCTTACCGTAA
CTTGAAAGTATTTCGATTTCTTGGCTTTATATATCTTGTGGAAAGGACGAAACACCGTCAGACGGAATCC
GTTCTAGGTTTTAGAGCTAGAAATAGCAAGTTAAAATAAGGCTAGTCCGTTATCAACTTGAAAAAGTGGC
ACCGAGTCGGTGCTTTTTTGAATTCGCTAGCTAGGTCTTGAAAGGAGTGGGAATTGGCTCCGGTGCCCGT
CAGTGGGCAGAGCGCACATCGCCCACAGTCCCCGAGAAGTTGGGGGGAGGGGTCGGCAATTGATCCGGTG
CCTAGAGAAGGTGGCGCGGGGTAAACTGGGAAAGTGATGTCGTGTACTGGCTCCGCCTTTTTCCCGAGGG
TGGGGGAGAACCGTATATAAGTGCAGTAGTCGCCGTGAACGTTCTTTTTCGCAACGGGTTTGCCGCCAGA
ACACAGGACCGGTGCCACCATGGTGAGCAAGGGCGAGGAGCTGTTCACCGGGGTGGTGCCCATCCTGGTC
GAGCTGGACGGCGACGTAAACGGCCACAAGTTCAGCGTGTCCGGCGAGGGCGAGGGCGATGCCACCTACG
GCAAGCTGACCCTGAAGTTCATCTGCACCACCGGCAAGCTGCCCGTGCCCTGGCCCACCCTCGTGACCAC
CCTGACCTACGGCGTGCAGTGCTTCAGCCGCTACCCCGACCACATGAAGCAGCACGACTTCTTCAAGTCC
GCCATGCCCGAAGGCTACGTCCAGGAGCGCACCATCTTCTTCAAGGACGACGGCAACTACAAGACCCGCG
CCGAGGTGAAGTTCGAGGGCGACACCCTGGTGAACCGCATCGAGCTGAAGGGCATCGACTTCAAGGAGGA
CGGCAACATCCTGGGGCACAAGCTGGAGTACAACTACAACAGCCACAACGTCTATATCATGGCCGACAAG
CAGAAGAACGGCATCAAGGTGAACTTCAAGATCCGCCACAACATCGAGGACGGCAGCGTGCAGCTCGCCG
ACCACTACCAGCAGAACACCCCCATCGGCGACGGCCCCGTGCTGCTGCCCGACAACCACTACCTGAGCAC
CCAGTCCGCCCTGAGCAAAGACCCCAACGAGAAGCGCGATCACATGGTCCTGCTGGAGTTCGTGACCGCC
GCCGGGATCACTCTCGGCATGGACGAGCTGTACAAGCCCAAGAAAAAGCGGAAAGTGGGATCCGGCGCAA
CAAACTTCTCTCTGCTGAAACAAGCCGGAGATGTCGAAGAGAATCCTGGACCGACCGAGTACAAGCCCAC
GGTGCGCCTCGCCACCCGCGACGACGTCCCCAGGGCCGTACGCACCCTCGCCGCCGCGTTCGCCGACTAC
CCCGCCACGCGCCACACCGTCGATCCGGACCGCCACATCGAGCGGGTCACCGAGCTGCAAGAACTCTTCC
TCACGCGCGTCGGGCTCGACATCGGCAAGGTGTGGGTCGCGGACGACGGCGCCGCGGTGGCGGTCTGGAC
CACGCCGGAGAGCGTCGAAGCGGGGGCGGTGTTCGCCGAGATCGGCCCGCGCATGGCCGAGTTGAGCGGT
TCCCGGCTGGCCGCGCAGCAACAGATGGAAGGCCTCCTGGCGCCGCACCGGCCCAAGGAGCCCGCGTGGT
TCCTGGCCACCGTCGGAGTCTCGCCCGACCACCAGGGCAAGGGTCTGGGCAGCGCCGTCGTGCTCCCCGG
AGTGGAGGCGGCCGAGCGCGCCGGGGTGCCCGCCTTCCTGGAGACCTCCGCGCCCCGCAACCTCCCCTTC
TACGAGCGGCTCGGCTTCACCGTCACCGCCGACGTCGAGGTGCCCGAAGGACCGCGCACCTGGTGCATGA
CCCGCAAGCCCGGTGCCTGAACGCGTTAAGTCGACAATCAACCTCTGGATTACAAAATTTGTGAAAGATT
GACTGGTATTCTTAACTATGTTGCTCCTTTTACGCTATGTGGATACGCTGCTTTAATGCCTTTGTATCAT
GCTATTGCTTCCCGTATGGCTTTCATTTTCTCCTCCTTGTATAAATCCTGGTTGCTGTCTCTTTATGAGG
AGTTGTGGCCCGTTGTCAGGCAACGTGGCGTGGTGTGCACTGTGTTTGCTGACGCAACCCCCACTGGTTG
GGGCATTGCCACCACCTGTCAGCTCCTTTCCGGGACTTTCGCTTTCCCCCTCCCTATTGCCACGGCGGAA
CTCATCGCCGCCTGCCTTGCCCGCTGCTGGACAGGGGCTCGGCTGTTGGGCACTGACAATTCCGTGGTGT
TGTCGGGGAAATCATCGTCCTTTCCTTGGCTGCTCGCCTGTGTTGCCACCTGGATTCTGCGCGGGACGTC
CTTCTGCTACGTCCCTTCGGCCCTCAATCCAGCGGACCTTCCTTCCCGCGGCCTGCTGCCGGCTCTGCGG
CCTCTTCCGCGTCTTCGCCTTCGCCCTCAGACGAGTCGGATCTCCCTTTGGGCCGCCTCCCCGCGTCGAC
TTTAAGACCAATGACTTACAAGGCAGCTGTAGATCTTAGCCACTTTTTAAAAGAAAAGGGGGGACTGGAA
GGGCTAATTCACTCCCAACGAAGACAAGATCTGCTTTTTGCTTGTACTGGGTCTCTCTGGTTAGACCAGA
TCTGAGCCTGGGAGCTCTCTGGCTAACTAGGGAACCCACTGCTTAAGCCTCAATAAAGCTTGCCTTGAGT
GCTTCAAGTAGTGTGTGCCCGTCTGTTGTGTGACTCTGGTAACTAGAGATCCCTCAGACCCTTTTAGTCA
GTGTGGAAAATCTCTAGCAGGGCCCGTTTAAACCCGCTGATCAGCCTCGACTGTGCCTTCTAGTTGCCAG
CCATCTGTTGTTTGCCCCTCCCCCGTGCCTTCCTTGACCCTGGAAGGTGCCACTCCCACTGTCCTTTCCT
AATAAAATGAGGAAATTGCATCGCATTGTCTGAGTAGGTGTCATTCTATTCTGGGGGGTGGGGTGGGGCA
GGACAGCAAGGGGGAGGATTGGGAAGACAATAGCAGGCATGCTGGGGATGCGGTGGGCTCTATGGCTTCT
GAGGCGGAAAGAACCAGCTGGGGCTCTAGGGGGTATCCCC
[124 nt withheld, positions 5851-5974]
C
[91 nt withheld, positions 5976-6066]
A
[49 nt withheld, positions 6068-6116]
CCTTTGACGTTGGAGTCCACGTTCTTT
[37 nt withheld, positions 6144-6180]
ACCCTATCTCGGTCTATTCTTTTGATTTATAAGGGATTTTGCCGATTTCGGCCTATTGGTTAAAAAATGA
GCTGATTTAACAAAAATTTAACGCGAATTAATTCTGTGGAATGTGTGTCAGTTAGGGTGTGGAAAGTCCC
CAGGCTCCCCAGCAGGCAGAAGTATGCAAAGCATGCATCTCAATTAGTCAGCAACCAGGTGTGGAAAGTC
CCCAGGCTCCCCAGCAGGCAGAAGTATGCAAAGCATGCATCTCAATTAGTCAGCAACCATAGTCCCGCCC
CTAACTCCGCCCATCCCGCCCCTAACTCCGCCCAGTTCCGCCCATTCTCCGCCCCATGGCTGACTAATTT
TTTTTATTTATGCAGAGGCCGAGGCCGCCTCTGCCTCTGAGCTATTCCAGAAGTAGTGAGGAGGCTTTTT
TGGAGGCCTAGGCTTTTGCAAAAAGCTCCCGGGAGCTTGTATATCCATTTTCGGATCTGATCAGCACGTG
TTGACAATTAATCATCGGCATAGTATAATACGACAAGGTGAGGAACTAAACCATGGCCAAGTTGACCAGT
GCCGTTCCGGTGCTCACCGCGCGCGACGTCGCCGGAGCGGTCGAGTTCTGGACCGACCGGCTCGGGTTCT
CCCGGGACTTCGTGGAGGACGACTTCGCCGGTGTGGTCCGGGACGACGTGACCCTGTTCATCAGCGCGGT
CCAGGACCAGGTGGTGCCGGACAACACCCTGGCCTGGGTGTGGGTGCGCGGCCTGGACGAGCTGTACGCC
GAGTGGTCGGAGGTCGTGTCCACGAACTTCCGGGACGCCTCCGGGCCGGCCATGACCGAGATCGGCGAGC
AGCCGTGGGGGCGGGAGTTCGCCCTGCGCGACCCGGCCGGCAACTGCGTGCACTTCGTGGCCGAGGAGCA
GGACTGACACGTGCTACGAGATTTCGATTCCACCGCCGCCTTCTATGAAAGGTTGGGCTTCGGAATCGTT
TTCCGGGACGCCGGCTGGATGATCCTCCAGCGCGGGGATCTCATGCTGGAGTTCTTCGCCCACCCCAACT
TGTTTATTGCAGCTTATAATGGTTACAAATAAAGCAATAGCATCACAAATTTCACAAATAAAGCATTTTT
TTCACTGCATTCTAGTTGTGGTTTGTCCAAACTCATCAATGTATCTTATCATGTCTGTATACCGTCGACC
TCTAGCTAGAGCTTGGCGTAATCATGGTCATAGCTGTTTCCTGTGTGAAATTGTTATCCGCTCACAATTC
CACACAACATACGAGCCGGAAGCATAAAGTGTAAAGCCTGGGGTGCCTAATGAGTGAGCTAACTCACATT
AATTGCGTTGCGCTCACTGCCCGCTTTCCAGTCGGGAAACCTGTCGTGCCAGCTGCATTAATGAATCGGC
CAACGCGCGGGGAGAGGCGGTTTGCGTATTGGGCGCTCTTCCGCTTCCTCGCTCACTGACTCGCTGCGCT
CGGTCGTTCGGCTGCGGCGAGCGGTATCAGCTCACTCAAAGGCGGTAATACGGTTATCCACAGAATCAGG
GGATAACGCAGGAAAGAACATGTGAGCAAAAGGCCAGCAAAAGGCCAGGAACCGTAAAAAGGCCGCGTTG
CTGGCGTTTTTCCATAGGCTCCGCCCCCCTGACGAGCATCACAAAAATCGACGCTCAAGTCAGAGGTGGC
GAAACCCGACAGGACTATAAAGATACCAGGCGTTTCCCCCTGGAAGCTCCCTCGTGCGCTCTCCTGTTCC
GACCCTGCCGCTTACCGGATACCTGTCCGCCTTTCTCCCTTCGGGAAGCGTGGCGCTTTCTCATAGCTCA
CGCTGTAGGTATCTCAGTTCGGTGTAGGTCGTTCGCTCCAAGCTGGGCTGTGTGCACGAACCCCCCGTTC
AGCCCGACCGCTGCGCCTTATCCGGTAACTATCGTCTTGAGTCCAACCCGGTAAGACACGACTTATCGCC
ACTGGCAGCAGCCACTGGTAACAGGATTAGCAGAGCGAGGTATGTAGGCGGTGCTACAGAGTTCTTGAAG
TGGTGGCCTAACTACGGCTACACTAGAAGAACAGTATTTGGTATCTGCGCTCTGCTGAAGCCAGTTACCT
TCGGAAAAAGAGTTGGTAGCTCTTGATCCGGCAAACAAACCACCGCTGGTAGCGGTGGTTTTTTTGTTTG
CAAGCAGCAGATTACGCGCAGAAAAAAAGGATCTCAAGAAGATCCTTTGATCTTTTCTACGGGGTCTGAC
GCTCAGTGGAACGAAAACTCACGTTAAGGGATTTTGGTCATGAGATTATCAAAAAGGATCTTCACCTAGA
TCCTTTTAAATTAAAAATGAAGTTTTAAATCAATCTAAAGTATATATGAGTAAACTTGGTCTGACAGTTA
CCAATGCTTAATCAGTGAGGCACCTATCTCAGCGATCTGTCTATTTCGTTCATCCATAGTTGCCTGACTC
CCCGTCGTGTAGATAACTACGATACGGGAGGGCTTACCATCTGGCCCCAGTGCTGCAATGATACCGCGAG
ACCCACGCTCACCGGCTCCAGATTTATCAGCAATAAACCAGCCAGCCGGAAGGGCCGAGCGCAGAAGTGG
TCCTGCAACTTTATCCGCCTCCATCCAGTCTATTAATTGTTGCCGGGAAGCTAGAGTAAGTAGTTCGCCA
GTTAATAGTTTGCGCAACGTTGTTGCCATTGCTACAGGCATCGTGGTGTCACGCTCGTCGTTTGGTATGG
CTTCATTCAGCTCCGGTTCCCAACGATCAAGGCGAGTTACATGATCCCCCATGTTGTGCAAAAAAGCGGT
TAGCTCCTTCGGTCCTCCGATCGTTGTCAGAAGTAAGTTGGCCGCAGTGTTATCACTCATGGTTATGGCA
GCACTGCATAATTCTCTTACTGTCATGCCATCCGTAAGATGCTTTTCTGTGACTGGTGAGTACTCAACCA
AGTCATTCTGAGAATAGTGTATGCGGCGACCGAGTTGCTCTTGCCCGGCGTCAATACGGGATAATACCGC
GCCACATAGCAGAACTTTAAAAGTGCTCATCATTGGAAAACGTTCTTCGGGGCGAAAACTCTCAAGGATC
TTACCGCTGTTGAGATCCAGTTCGATGTAACCCACTCGTGCACCCAACTGATCTTCAGCATCTTTTACTT
TCACCAGCGTTTCTGGGTGAGCAAAAACAGGAAGGCAAAATGCCGCAAAAAAGGGAATAAGGGCGACACG
GAAATGTTGAATACTCATACTCTTCCTTTTTCAATATTATTGAAGCATTTATCAGGGTTATTGTCTCATG
AGCGGATACATATTTGAATGTATTTAGAAAAATAAACAAATAGGGGTTCCGCGCACATTTCCCCGAAAAG
TGCCACCTGAC
